Addgene plasmid #1701: pPD177.62
Purpose: (Empty Backbone)
Depositing lab: Andrew Fire. Depositing organization: Carnegie Institution for Science.
Backbone
  Vector backbone: Unknown
  Backbone size (bp): 5107
  Vector type: Worm Expression
Growth in bacteria
  Bacterial resistance: Ampicillin, 100 μg/mL
  Growth temperature: 37°C
  Growth strain: DH5alpha
  Copy number: High Copy
Gene/Insert
  Gene/Insert name: None
  Tag / fusion protein: pes10UAS-270, pes10Tsa, IVSA, SV40NLS, TetRN, TetRIVS4, TetRIVS1, IVSR, gfpY66W, IVSS, gfpN146I, gfpM153T, gfpV163A, IVS...
  Cloning method: Restriction Enzyme
Terms and licenses: Academic/Nonprofit Terms; Industry Terms: Not Available to Industry
Depositor comments: See Fire Lab Vector Kit Documentation 2005. Fire Lab Miniprep Number pPD177.62, Ligation number L6708.
How to cite: pPD177.62 was a gift from Andrew Fire (Addgene plasmid # 1701 ; http://n2t.net/addgene:1701 ; RRID:Addgene_1701)
