[The description below was written by a language model from this plasmid's Addgene catalogue record and pLannotate feature annotations shown in this document.]
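Description:
pPD177.62 is a roughly 5.1 kb C. elegans ("worm expression") vector from the Fire Lab Vector Kit (2005 documentation), catalogued as an empty backbone with no gene of interest inserted. The parental backbone is recorded as unknown, but the annotated features point to a pUC-type bacterial framework. It has a high-copy ColE1/pMB1-family origin and a bla (AmpR) gene with its own promoter for ampicillin selection in E. coli. Remnants of the lac region are also present (CAP binding site, lac promoter and operator, a lacI fragment), along with a fragment of the pUC18/19 multiple cloning site. Short rop and bom fragments are vestiges of pBR322-derived sequence with no evident role in the construct's use.

The payload is a modular fusion cassette described in the record's component list. It begins with pes-10-derived elements (listed as pes10UAS-270 and pes10Tsa), which are presumably the upstream and transcription-start portions of the pes-10 promoter commonly used as a minimal promoter in worm vectors, though the record does not explain them. These are followed by a synthetic intron (IVSA), an SV40 nuclear localisation signal, and a TetR coding region interrupted by artificial introns. Next comes a GFP variant carrying Y66W, N146I, M153T and V163A, again with intervening introns, which the annotation identifies as the cyan W7 protein. Such introns are typically included in Fire vectors to improve expression in worms. The component list is truncated, so downstream elements such as the 3′ UTR are not stated, and no features are annotated in that region. The design would yield a nuclear-targeted TetR::CFP fusion, which could serve for tet-operator binding or tagging experiments, but the record does not state a specific purpose.
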