Features (pLannotate 1.2.2; 12 found; start..end, strand, type, name):
     18..62      -  misc_feature   MCS (fragment): pUC18/19 multiple cloning site
    527..1246    +  CDS            tetR: TETR2_ECOLX - Experimental evidence at protein level: Swiss-Prot protein existence level 1. TetR is the repressor of the tetracycline resistance element; its N-terminal region forms a helix-turn-helix structure and binds DNA. Binding of tetracycline to TetR reduces the repressor affinity for the tetracycline resistance gene (tetA) promoter operator sites. From Escherichia coli.
   1253..2113    +  CDS            W7: W7 is a basic (constitutively fluorescent) cyan fluorescent protein published in 1996, derived from Aequorea victoria.
   2653..2688    +  CDS            rop (fragment): Rop protein, which maintains plasmids at low copy number; rop
   2790..2889    +  misc_feature   bom (fragment): basis of mobility region from pBR322
   2987..3091    +  promoter       AmpR promoter: bla
   3092..3952    +  CDS            AmpR: β-lactamase; bla; confers resistance to ampicillin, carbenicillin, and related antibiotics
   4123..4711    +  rep_origin     ori: high-copy-number ColE1/pMB1/pBR322/pUC origin of replication
   4894..4986    +  CDS            lacI (fragment): lac repressor; lacI; The lac repressor binds to the lac operator to inhibit transcription in E. coli. This inhibition can be relieved by adding lactose or isopropyl-β-D-thiogalactopyranoside (IPTG).
   4999..5020    +  protein_bind   CAP binding site: CAP binding activates transcription in the presence of cAMP. E. coli catabolite activator protein
   5035..5065    +  promoter       lac promoter: promoter for the E. coli lac operon
   5073..5089    +  protein_bind   lac operator: The lac repressor binds to the lac operator to inhibit transcription in E. coli. This inhibition can be relieved by adding lactose or isopropyl-β-D-thiogalactopyranoside (IPTG). lac repressor encoded by lacI
>Addgene plasmid #1701 | pPD177.62 | depositor full sequence | sequence record 307 | Author sequence
ATGACCATGATTACGCCAAGCTTGCATGCCTGCAGGTCGACTCTAGAGGATCCCCGGGTACCTAATTTGA
TCGATAATATGTACATATTTTGTTATTCGTTCCGGTATCGTACCTCCACCTACCATAAATCCCATACCCT
ACATCTTTATCGATTTTTTGCAAATTACGAGCGTTGTAGGGGGCGGAGCGATAGGTCCTATAGGTTTTGG
TATATCATCATTCATTCATTCATTGGTACATTCATTTACCCACCTTCCTCTTTCTGAGCTTCTCTGGAGT
TCTGTGCTTCCTTTTTCCCTTATCTTTATACTGTAATTTTTAACTTTCAGGCATTGATTGGATCCCCGGG
ATTGGCCAAAGGACCCAAAGGTATGTTTCGAATGATACTAACATAACATAGAACATTTTCAGGAGGACCC
TTGGCTAGAGGATCCCCGGGATTGGCCAAAGGACCCAAAGGAGGACCCTTGGAGGGTACCGAGCTCAGAA
AAAATGACTGCTCCAAAGAAGAAGCGTAAGGTACCGGCTAGATTAGATAAAAGTAAAGTGATTAACAGCG
CATTAGAGCTGCTTAATGAGGTCGGAATCGAAGGTTTAACAACCCGTAAACTCGCCCAGAAGCTAGGTGT
AGAGCAGCCTACATTGTATTGGCATGTAAAAAATAAGCGGGCTTTGCTCGACGCCTTAGCCATTGAGATG
TTAGATAGGCACCATACTCACTTTTGCCCTTTAGAAGGGGAAAGCTGGCAAGATTTTTTACGTAAGTTTA
AACATATTGTTACTAACTAACCTTATACATTTAAATTTTCAGGTAATAACGCTAAAAGTTTTAGATGTGC
TTTACTAAGTCATCGCGATGGAGCAAAAGTACATTTAGGTACACGGCCTACAGAAAAACAGTATGAAACT
CTCGAAAATCAATTAGCCTTTTTATGCCAACAAGGTTTTTCACTAGAGAATGCATTATATGCACTCAGCG
CTGTGGGGCATTTTACTTTAGGTTGCGTATTGGAAGATCAAGAGCATCAAGTCGCTAAAGAAGAAAGGGA
AACACCTACTACTGATAGTATGCCGCCATTATTACGACAAGCTATCGAATTATTTGATCACCAGTAAGTT
TAAACGTGGAGATACTAACTAACCGGCAGTATTTAAATTTTCAGAGGTGCAGAGCCAGCCTTCTTATTCG
GCCTTGAATTGATCATATGCGGATTAGAAAAACAACTTAAATGTGAAAGTGGGTCTACTAGAAAAGGAGA
AGAACTCTTCACTGGAGTTGTCCCAATTCTTGTTGAATTAGATGGTGATGTTAATGGGCACAAATTTTCT
GTCAGTGGAGAGGGTGAAGGTGATGCAACATACGGAAAACTTACCCTTAAATTTATTTGCACTACTGGAA
AACTACCTGTTCCATGGGTAAGTTTAAACATATATATACTAACTAACCCTGATTATTTAAATTTTCAGCC
AACACTTGTCACTACTTTCTCATGGGGCGTTCAATGCTTCTCGAGATACCCAGATCATATGAAACAGCAT
GACTTTTTCAAGAGTGCCATGCCCGAAGGTTATGTACAGGAAAGAACTATATTTTTCAAAGATGACGGGA
ACTACAAGACACGTAAGTTTAAACAGTTCGGTACTAACTAACCATACATATTTAAATTTTCAGGTGCTGA
AGTCAAGTTTGAAGGTGATACCCTTGTTAATAGAATCGAGTTAAAAGGTATTGATTTTAAAGAAGATGGA
AACATTCTTGGACACAAATTGGAATACAACTATATTTCACACAACGTATACATCACTGCCGACAAACAAA
AGAATGGGATCAAAGCGGTAAGTTTAAACATGATTTTACTAACTAACTAATCTGATTTAAATTTTCAGAA
CTTCAAAATTAGACACAACATTGAAGATGGAAGCGTTCAACTAGCAGACCATTATCAACAAAATACTCCA
ATTGGCGATGGCCCTGTCCTTTTACCAGACAACCATTACCTGTCCACACAATCTGCCCTTTCGAAAGATC
CCAACGAAAAGAGAGACCACATGGTCCTTCTTGAGTTTGTAACAGCTGCTGGGATTACACATGGCATGGA
TGAACTATACAAATAGCATTCGTAGAATTGTAAGTTTAAACTTTCTCATACTAACTAACGCGCTCTATTT
AAATTTTCAGAATTCGCTAGCCGGCCATACAAGTAATCCGGATGATCGACGCCAACGTCGTTGAATTTTC
AAATTTTAAATACTGAATATTTGTTTTTTTTCCTATTATTTATTTATTCTCTTTGTGTTTTTTTTCTTGC
TTTCTAAAAAATTAATTCAATCCAAATCTAAACATTTTTTTTTCTCTTTCCGTCTCCCAATTCGTATTCC
GCTCCTCTCATCTGAACACAATGTGCAAGTTTATTTATCTTCTCGCTTTCATTTCATTAGGACGTGGGGG
GAATTGGTGGAAGGGGGAAACACACAAAAGGATGATGGAAATGAAATAAGGACACACAATATGCAACAAC
ATTCAATTCAGAAATATGGAGGAAGGTTTAAAAGAAAACATAAAAATATATAGAGGAGGAAGGAAAACTA
GTAAAAAATAAGCAAAGAAATTAGGCGAACGATGAGAATTGTCCTCGCTTGGGCCCTTTCGTCTCGCGCG
TTTCGGTGATGACGGTGAAAACCTCTGACACATGCAGCTCCCGGAGACGGTCACAGCTTGTCTGTAAGCG
GATGCCGGGAGCAGACAAGCCCGTCAGGGCGCGTCAGCGGGTGTTGGCGGGTGTCGGGGCTGGCTTAACT
ATGCGGCATCAGAGCAGATTGTACTGAGAGTGCACCATATGCGGTGTGAAATACCGCACAGATGCGTAAG
GAGAAAATACCGCATCAGGCGGCCTTAAGGGCCTCGTGATACGCCTATTTTTATAGGTTAATGTCATGAT
AATAATGGTTTCTTAGACGTCAGGTGGCACTTTTCGGGGAAATGTGCGCGGAACCCCTATTTGTTTATTT
TTCTAAATACATTCAAATATGTATCCGCTCATGAGACAATAACCCTGATAAATGCTTCAATAATATTGAA
AAAGGAAGAGTATGAGTATTCAACATTTCCGTGTCGCCCTTATTCCCTTTTTTGCGGCATTTTGCCTTCC
TGTTTTTGCTCACCCAGAAACGCTGGTGAAAGTAAAAGATGCTGAAGATCAGTTGGGTGCACGAGTGGGT
TACATCGAACTGGATCTCAACAGCGGTAAGATCCTTGAGAGTTTTCGCCCCGAAGAACGTTTTCCAATGA
TGAGCACTTTTAAAGTTCTGCTATGTGGCGCGGTATTATCCCGTATTGACGCCGGGCAAGAGCAACTCGG
TCGCCGCATACACTATTCTCAGAATGACTTGGTTGAGTACTCACCAGTCACAGAAAAGCATCTTACGGAT
GGCATGACAGTAAGAGAATTATGCAGTGCTGCCATAACCATGAGTGATAACACTGCGGCCAACTTACTTC
TGACAACGATCGGAGGACCGAAGGAGCTAACCGCTTTTTTGCACAACATGGGGGATCATGTAACTCGCCT
TGATCGTTGGGAACCGGAGCTGAATGAAGCCATACCAAACGACGAGCGTGACACCACGATGCCTGTAGCA
ATGGCAACAACGTTGCGCAAACTATTAACTGGCGAACTACTTACTCTAGCTTCCCGGCAACAATTAATAG
ACTGGATGGAGGCGGATAAAGTTGCAGGACCACTTCTGCGCTCGGCCCTTCCGGCTGGCTGGTTTATTGC
TGATAAATCTGGAGCCGGTGAGCGTGGGTCTCGCGGTATCATTGCAGCACTGGGGCCAGATGGTAAGCCC
TCCCGTATCGTAGTTATCTACACGACGGGGAGTCAGGCAACTATGGATGAACGAAATAGACAGATCGCTG
AGATAGGTGCCTCACTGATTAAGCATTGGTAACTGTCAGACCAAGTTTACTCATATATACTTTAGATTGA
TTTAAAACTTCATTTTTAATTTAAAAGGATCTAGGTGAAGATCCTTTTTGATAATCTCATGACCAAAATC
CCTTAACGTGAGTTTTCGTTCCACTGAGCGTCAGACCCCGTAGAAAAGATCAAAGGATCTTCTTGAGATC
CTTTTTTTCTGCGCGTAATCTGCTGCTTGCAAACAAAAAAACCACCGCTACCAGCGGTGGTTTGTTTGCC
GGATCAAGAGCTACCAACTCTTTTTCCGAAGGTAACTGGCTTCAGCAGAGCGCAGATACCAAATACTGTC
CTTCTAGTGTAGCCGTAGTTAGGCCACCACTTCAAGAACTCTGTAGCACCGCCTACATACCTCGCTCTGC
TAATCCTGTTACCAGTGGCTGCTGCCAGTGGCGATAAGTCGTGTCTTACCGGGTTGGACTCAAGACGATA
GTTACCGGATAAGGCGCAGCGGTCGGGCTGAACGGGGGGTTCGTGCACACAGCCCAGCTTGGAGCGAACG
ACCTACACCGAACTGAGATACCTACAGCGTGAGCATTGAGAAAGCGCCACGCTTCCCGAAGGGAGAAAGG
CGGACAGGTATCCGGTAAGCGGCAGGGTCGGAACAGGAGAGCGCACGAGGGAGCTTCCAGGGGGAAACGC
CTGGTATCTTTATAGTCCTGTCGGGTTTCGCCACCTCTGACTTGAGCGTCGATTTTTGTGATGCTCGTCA
GGGGGGCGGAGCCTATGGAAAAACGCCAGCAACGCGGCCTTTTTACGGTTCCTGGCCTTTTGCTGGCCTT
TTGCTCACATGTTCTTTCCTGCGTTATCCCCTGATTCTGTGGATAACCGTATTACCGCCTTTGAGTGAGC
TGATACCGCTCGCCGCAGCCGAACGACCGAGCGCAGCGAGTCAGTGAGCGAGGAAGCGGAAGAGCGCCCA
ATACGCAAACCGCCTCTCCCCGCGCGTTGGCCGATTCATTAATGCAGCTGGCACGACAGGTTTCCCGACT
GGAAAGCGGGCAGTGAGCGCAACGCAATTAATGTGAGTTAGCTCACTCATTAGGCACCCCAGGCTTTACA
CTTTATGCTTCCGGCTCGTATGTTGTGTGGAATTGTGAGCGGATAACAATTTCACACAGGAAACAGCT
