>Addgene plasmid #1701 | pPD177.62 | addgene partial sequence | sequence record 16823 | 1701_m13reverse
GNTGNGCCTGCNGGTCGACTCTAGAGGATCCCCGGGGTACCTAATTTGATCGATAATATGTACATATTNC
GTTATTCGTTCCGGTATCGTACCTCCACCTACCATAAATCCCATACCCTACATCTTTATCGATTTTTTGC
AAATTACGAGCGTTGTAGGGGGCGGAGCGATAGGTCCTATAGGTTTTGGTATATCATCATTCATTCATTC
ATTGGTACATTCATTTACCCACCTTCCTCTTTCTGAGCTTCTCTGGAGTTCTGTGCTTCCTTTTTCCCTT
ATCTTTATACTGTAATTTTTAACTTTCAGGCATTGATTGGATCCCCGGGATTGGCCAAAGGACCCAAAGG
TATGTTTCGAATGATACTAACATAACATAGAACATTTTCAGGAGGACCCTTGGCTAGAGGATCCCCGGGA
TTGGCCAAAGGATCCAAAGGAGGACCCTTGGAGGGTACCGAGCTCAGAAAAAATGACTGCTCCAAAGAAG
AAGCGTAAGGTACCGGCTAGATTAGATAAAAGTAAAGTGATTAACAGCGCATTAGAGCTACTTAATGAGG
TCGGAATCGAAGGTTTAACAACCCGTAAACTCGCCCAGAAGCTAGGTGTAGAGCAGCCTACATTGTATTG
GCATGTAAAAAATAAGCGGGCTTTGCTCGACGCCTTAGCCATTGAGATGTTAGATAGGCACCATACTCAC
TTTTGCCCTTTAGAAGGGGAAAGCTGGCAAGATTTTTTACGTAAGTTTAAACATATTGTTACTAACTAAC
CTTATACATTTAAATTTTCAGGTAATAACGCTAAAAGTTTTAGATGTGCTTTACTAAGTCATCGCGATGG
AGCAAAAGTACATTTAGGTACACGGCCTACAGAAAAACAGTATGAAACTCTCGAAAATCAATTAGCCTTT
TTATGCCAACNAGGTTTTTCACTAGAGAATGCATTATATGCACTCAGCGCTGTGGGGCATTTTTACTTTA
GGTTGCGTATTGGAAGATCAAGAGCATCNAGTCGCTAAAGANAAAGGGNAACNCCTACTACTGAAAGNAG
CCGCCATTATTACGACAGCTATCGAATTATTNGATCNCAGTANGTTNAACGNGGGNANACTAACTACCGG
CANANTTAAATTTTCAAAGGGGCAANNCCGCCCTCNTANNCGNCCTGAATGGACAATGGGGATAAAAAAC
ACTTAANGGNANGGGGGNCCCAAAAAGGAAAAAANTTTCCGGNATGNCCCANTCTGGTGAATAAAGGGGG
GGTAAGGGNCAAATTTCGGCCNGGGAAGGGGANGGNGGCCNTCGGAANNNNCCTN
